Addgene plasmid #18700: pEZYflag
Purpose: (Empty Backbone) pFlag-CMV-2 converted Gateway Destination vector for expressing Flag tagged fusion proteins in mammalian cells
Depositing lab: Yu-Zhu Zhang. Depositing organization: Illinois Institute of Technology. Publication: An in vitro recombination method to convert restriction- and ligation-independent expression vectors. Guo F, Chiang MY, Wang Y, Zhang YZ. Biotechnol J. 2008 Mar . 3(3):370-7. 10.1002/biot.200700170 PubMed 18064608.
Backbone
  Vector backbone: pFlag-CMV-2
  Backbone manufacturer: Sigma
  Backbone size (bp): 6932
  Modifications to backbone: Gateway cassette was inserted into original vector to create the pEZYflag Gateway Destination vector
  Vector type: Mammalian Expression
Growth in bacteria
  Bacterial resistance: Chloramphenicol and Ampicillin, 25 & 100 μg/mL
  Growth temperature: 30°C
  Growth strain: DB3.1
  Growth instructions: E.coli strain DB3.1 @ 30C
  Copy number: Unknown
Gene/Insert
  Gene/Insert name: None
  Promoter: CMV
  Tag / fusion protein: Flag (N terminal on backbone)
  Cloning method: Restriction Enzyme; 5′ cloning site NotI (not destroyed); 3′ cloning site BamHI (not destroyed)
  Sequencing primers: 5′ CMV-F; 3′ hGH-pA-R (5'-CCAGCTTGGTTCCCAATAGA-3')
Terms and licenses: Academic/Nonprofit Terms; Industry Terms: Not Available to Industry
Depositor comments: pFLAG-CMV-2 Gateway-compatible Destination vector. Combine with an Entry clone containing your gene of interest with the Gateway LR reaction to generate an expression clone containing an N-terminal FLAG tag.
How to cite: pEZYflag was a gift from Yu-Zhu Zhang (Addgene plasmid # 18700 ; http://n2t.net/addgene:18700 ; RRID:Addgene_18700)
