[The description below was written by a language model from this plasmid's Addgene catalogue record, the feature table of its GenBank file and pLannotate feature annotations shown in this document.]
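Description:
pEZYflag is an empty Gateway Destination vector for mammalian expression, made by inserting a Gateway cassette into the commercial pFlag-CMV-2 backbone (about 6.9 kb in total). It carries no gene of interest. Instead, it is designed to receive one from an Entry clone through an LR recombination reaction, yielding an expression clone whose protein carries an N-terminal FLAG tag. In bacteria the plasmid replicates from a high-copy ColE1/pUC-type origin and carries an ampicillin resistance gene on the backbone, with an f1 origin also present for single-stranded DNA production. The Gateway cassette contributes a second marker, chloramphenicol acetyltransferase under its own cat promoter, and the ccdB gene. CcdB is a gyrase poison, so the unrecombined vector has to be maintained in a ccdB-tolerant E. coli strain such as DB3.1.

The expression unit consists of the human CMV immediate-early enhancer and promoter, a FLAG epitope coding sequence with an enterokinase cleavage site, the attR1–ccdB/CmR–attR2 cassette, and a human growth hormone polyadenylation signal. During the LR reaction, the segment between the attR sites is exchanged for the Entry clone insert. This places the insert downstream of FLAG and removes ccdB, so that only recombinant plasmids grow in standard strains. The record also lists NotI and BamHI sites flanking the cassette. Downstream lies an SV40 enhancer/early promoter region containing the SV40 origin, which can support episomal replication in cells expressing large T antigen. No mammalian selection marker is annotated, which suggests mainly transient expression. Residual lac and T7 promoter elements come from the parental backbone. The two feature tables agree, apart from a small coordinate offset.
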