LOCUS       Exported 6931 bp ds-DNA circular SYN 12-MAY-2021
DEFINITION  pFlag-CMV-2 converted Gateway Destination vector for expressing Flag
            tagged fusion proteins in mammalian cells.
ACCESSION   .
VERSION     .
KEYWORDS    pEZYflag
SOURCE      synthetic DNA construct
  ORGANISM  synthetic DNA construct
REFERENCE   1 (bases 1 to 6931)
  AUTHORS   Guo F, Chiang MY, Wang Y, Zhang YZ
  TITLE     An in vitro recombination method to convert restriction- and
            ligation-independent expression vectors.
  JOURNAL   Biotechnol J. 2008 Mar . 3(3):370-7.
  PUBMED    18064608
REFERENCE   2 (bases 1 to 6931)
  AUTHORS   .
  TITLE     Direct Submission
  JOURNAL   Exported May 12, 2021 from SnapGene Server 1.1.58
            http://www.snapgene.com
FEATURES             Location/Qualifiers
     source          1..6931
                     /organism="synthetic DNA construct"
                     /mol_type="other DNA"
     primer_bind     56..78
                     /label=M13/pUC Forward
                     /note="In lacZ gene"
     primer_bind     70..87
                     /label=M13 Forward
                     /note="In lacZ gene. Also called M13-F20 or M13 (-21)
                     Forward"
     primer_bind     71..87
                     /label=M13 fwd
                     /note="common sequencing primer, one of multiple similar
                     variants"
     enhancer        248..627
                     /label=CMV enhancer
                     /note="human cytomegalovirus immediate early enhancer"
     promoter        628..831
                     /label=CMV promoter
                     /note="human cytomegalovirus (CMV) immediate early
                     promoter"
     primer_bind     782..802
                     /label=CMV-F
                     /note="Human CMV immediate early promoter, forward primer"
     CDS             865..888
                     /codon_start=1
                     /product="FLAG(R) epitope tag, followed by an enterokinase
                     cleavage site"
                     /label=FLAG
                     /translation="DYKDDDDK"
     protein_bind    916..1040
                     /gene="mutant version of attR"
                     /label=attR1
                     /bound_moiety="LR Clonase(TM)"
                     /note="recombination site for the Gateway(R) LR reaction"
     CDS             complement(1469..1774)
                     /codon_start=1
                     /gene="ccdB"
                     /product="CcdB, a bacterial toxin that poisons DNA gyrase"
                     /label=ccdB
                     /note="Plasmids containing the ccdB gene cannot be
                     propagated in standard E. coli strains."
                     /translation="MQFKVYTYKRESRYRLFVDVQSDIIDTPGRRMVIPLASARLLSDK
                     VSRELYPVVHIGDESWRMMTTDMASVPVSVIGEEVADLSHRENDIKNAINLMFWGI"
     primer_bind     complement(1571..1590)
                     /label=ccdB-fwd
                     /note="ccdB gene, forward primer"
     CDS             complement(2124..2777)
                     /codon_start=1
                     /gene="cat"
                     /product="chloramphenicol acetyltransferase"
                     /label=CmR
                     /note="confers resistance to chloramphenicol"
                     /translation="MEKKITGYTTVDISQWHRKEHFEAFQSVAQCTYNQTVQLDITAFL
                     KTVKKNKHKFYPAFIHILARLMNAHPEFRMAMKDGELVIWDSVHPCYTVFHEQTETFSS
                     LWSEYHDDFRQFLHIYSQDVACYGENLAYFPKGFIENMFFVSANPWVSFTSFDLNVANM
                     DNFFAPVFTMGKYYTQGDKVLMPLAIQVHHAVCDGFHVGRMLNELQQYCDEWQGG"
     primer_bind     2692..2711
                     /label=CAT-R
                     /note="Chloramphenicol resistance gene, reverse primer"
     promoter        complement(2778..2880)
                     /label=cat promoter
                     /note="promoter of the E. coli cat gene encoding
                     chloramphenicol acetyltransferase"
     protein_bind    complement(3058..3182)
                     /gene="mutant version of attR"
                     /label=attR2
                     /bound_moiety="LR Clonase(TM)"
                     /note="recombination site for the Gateway(R) LR reaction"
     polyA_signal    3202..3824
                     /label=hGH poly(A) signal
                     /note="human growth hormone polyadenylation signal"
     primer_bind     complement(3401..3420)
                     /label=hGH-PA-R
                     /note="Human growth hormone terminator, reverse primer"
     primer_bind     complement(3848..3868)
                     /label=pBABE 3'
                     /note="SV40 enhancer, reverse primer for pBABE vectors"
     promoter        3853..4182
                     /label=SV40 promoter
                     /note="SV40 enhancer and early promoter"
     rep_origin      4033..4168
                     /label=SV40 ori
                     /note="SV40 origin of replication"
     primer_bind     4095..4114
                     /label=SV40pro-F
                     /note="SV40 promoter/origin, forward primer"
     primer_bind     complement(4220..4239)
                     /label=T7
                     /note="T7 promoter, forward primer"
     promoter        complement(4221..4239)
                     /label=T7 promoter
                     /note="promoter for bacteriophage T7 RNA polymerase"
     primer_bind     complement(4253..4269)
                     /label=M13 rev
                     /note="common sequencing primer, one of multiple similar
                     variants"
     primer_bind     complement(4253..4269)
                     /label=M13 Reverse
                     /note="In lacZ gene. Also called M13-rev"
     primer_bind     complement(4266..4288)
                     /label=M13/pUC Reverse
                     /note="In lacZ gene"
     protein_bind    4277..4293
                     /label=lac operator
                     /bound_moiety="lac repressor encoded by lacI"
                     /note="The lac repressor binds to the lac operator to
                     inhibit transcription in E. coli. This inhibition can be
                     relieved by adding lactose or
                     isopropyl-beta-D-thiogalactopyranoside (IPTG)."
     promoter        complement(4301..4331)
                     /label=lac promoter
                     /note="promoter for the E. coli lac operon"
     protein_bind    4346..4367
                     /label=CAP binding site
                     /bound_moiety="E. coli catabolite activator protein"
                     /note="CAP binding activates transcription in the presence
                     of cAMP."
     primer_bind     complement(4484..4501)
                     /label=L4440
                     /note="L4440 vector, forward primer"
     rep_origin      complement(4655..5243)
                     /direction=LEFT
                     /label=ori
                     /note="high-copy-number ColE1/pMB1/pBR322/pUC origin of
                     replication"
     primer_bind     complement(4735..4754)
                     /label=pBR322ori-F
                     /note="pBR322 origin, forward primer"
     CDS             complement(5414..6274)
                     /codon_start=1
                     /gene="bla"
                     /product="beta-lactamase"
                     /label=AmpR
                     /note="confers resistance to ampicillin, carbenicillin, and
                     related antibiotics"
                     /translation="MSIQHFRVALIPFFAAFCLPVFAHPETLVKVKDAEDQLGARVGYI
                     ELDLNSGKILESFRPEERFPMMSTFKVLLCGAVLSRIDAGQEQLGRRIHYSQNDLVEYS
                     PVTEKHLTDGMTVRELCSAAITMSDNTAANLLLTTIGGPKELTAFLHNMGDHVTRLDRW
                     EPELNEAIPNDERDTTMPVAMATTLRKLLTGELLTLASRQQLIDWMEADKVAGPLLRSA
                     LPAGWFIADKSGAGERGSRGIIAALGPDGKPSRIVVIYTTGSQATMDERNRQIAEIGAS
                     LIKHW"
     primer_bind     6037..6056
                     /label=Amp-R
                     /note="Ampicillin resistance gene, reverse primer"
     promoter        complement(6275..6379)
                     /gene="bla"
                     /label=AmpR promoter
     rep_origin      6406..6861
                     /direction=RIGHT
                     /label=f1 ori
                     /note="f1 bacteriophage origin of replication; arrow
                     indicates direction of (+) strand synthesis"
     primer_bind     complement(6493..6512)
                     /label=F1ori-R
                     /note="F1 origin, reverse primer"
     primer_bind     6703..6724
                     /label=F1ori-F
                     /note="F1 origin, forward primer"
ORIGIN
        1 ctggcgaaag ggggatgtgc tgcaaggcga ttaagttggg taacgccagg gttttcccag
       61 tcacgacgtt gtaaaacgac ggccagtgcc aagctgatct atacattgaa tcaatattgg
      121 caattagcca tattagtcat tggttatata gcataaatca atattggcta ttggccattg
      181 catacgttgt atctatatca taatatgtac atttatattg gctcatgtcc aatatgaccg
      241 ccatgttgac attgattatt gactagttat taatagtaat caattacggg gtcattagtt
      301 catagcccat atatggagtt ccgcgttaca taacttacgg taaatggccc gcctggctga
      361 ccgcccaacg acccccgccc attgacgtca ataatgacgt atgttcccat agtaacgcca
      421 atagggactt tccattgacg tcaatgggtg gagtatttac ggtaaactgc ccacttggca
      481 gtacatcaag tgtatcatat gccaagtccg ccccctattg acgtcaatga cggtaaatgg
      541 cccgcctggc attatgccca gtacatgacc ttacgggact ttcctacttg gcagtacatc
      601 tacgtattag tcatcgctat taccatggtg atgcggtttt ggcagtacac caatgggcgt
      661 ggatagcggt ttgactcacg gggatttcca agtctccacc ccattgacgt caatgggagt
      721 ttgttttggc accaaaatca acgggacttt ccaaaatgtc gtaataaccc cgccccgttg
      781 acgcaaatgg gcggtaggcg tgtacggtgg gaggtctata taagcagagc tcgtttagtg
      841 aaccgtcaga attgatctac catggactac aaagacgatg acgacaagct tgcggccgcc
      901 atgcaattga ttaatacaag tttgtacaaa aaagctgaac gagaaacgta aaatgatata
      961 aatatcaata tattaaatta gattttgcat aaaaaacaga ctacataata ctgtaaaaca
     1021 caacatatcc agtcactatg aatcaactac ttagatggta ttagtgacct gtagtcgacc
     1081 gacagccttc caaatgttct tcgggtgatg ctgccaactt agtcgaccga cagccttcca
     1141 aatgttcttc tcaaacggaa tcgtcgtatc cagcctactc gctattgtcc tcaatgccgt
     1201 attaaatcat aaaaagaaat aagaaaaaga ggtgcgagcc tcttttttgt gtgacaaaat
     1261 aaaaacatct acctattcat atacgctagt gtcatagtcc tgaaaatcat ctgcatcaag
     1321 aacaatttca caactcttat acttttctct tacaagtcgt tcggcttcat ctggattttc
     1381 agcctctata cttactaaac gtgataaagt ttctgtaatt tctactgtat cgacctgcag
     1441 actggctgtg tataagggag cctgacattt atattcccca gaacatcagg ttaatggcgt
     1501 ttttgatgtc attttcgcgg tggctgagat cagccacttc ttccccgata acggagaccg
     1561 gcacactggc catatcggtg gtcatcatgc gccagctttc atccccgata tgcaccaccg
     1621 ggtaaagttc acgggagact ttatctgaca gcagacgtgc actggccagg gggatcacca
     1681 tccgtcgccc gggcgtgtca ataatatcac tctgtacatc cacaaacaga cgataacggc
     1741 tctctctttt ataggtgtaa accttaaact gcatttcacc agcccctgtt ctcgtcagca
     1801 aaagagccgt tcatttcaat aaaccgggcg acctcagcca tcccttcctg attttccgct
     1861 ttccagcgtt cggcacgcag acgacgggct tcattctgca tggttgtgct taccagaccg
     1921 gagatattga catcatatat gccttgagca actgatagct gtcgctgtca actgtcactg
     1981 taatacgctg cttcatagca tacctctttt tgacatactt cgggtataca tatcagtata
     2041 tattcttata ccgcaaaaat cagcgcgcaa atacgcatac tgttatctgg cttttagtaa
     2101 gccggatcca cgcggcgttt acgccccccc tgccactcat cgcagtactg ttgtaattca
     2161 ttaagcattc tgccgacatg gaagccatca caaacggcat gatgaacctg aatcgccagc
     2221 ggcatcagca ccttgtcgcc ttgcgtataa tatttgccca tggtgaaaac gggggcgaag
     2281 aagttgtcca tattggccac gtttaaatca aaactggtga aactcaccca gggattggct
     2341 gagacgaaaa acatattctc aataaaccct ttagggaaat aggccaggtt ttcaccgtaa
     2401 cacgccacat cttgcgaata tatgtgtaga aactgccgga aatcgtcgtg gtattcactc
     2461 cagagcgatg aaaacgtttc agtttgctca tggaaaacgg tgtaacaagg gtgaacacta
     2521 tcccatatca ccagctcacc gtctttcatt gccatacgga attccggatg agcattcatc
     2581 aggcgggcaa gaatgtgaat aaaggccgga taaaacttgt gcttattttt ctttacggtc
     2641 tttaaaaagg ccgtaatatc cagctgaacg gtctggttat aggtacattg agcaactgac
     2701 tgaaatgcct caaaatgttc tttacgatgc cattgggata tatcaacggt ggtatatcca
     2761 gtgatttttt tctccatttt agcttcctta gctcctgaaa atctcgataa ctcaaaaaat
     2821 acgcccggta gtgatcttat ttcattatgg tgaaagttgg aacctcttac gtgccgatca
     2881 acgtctcatt ttcgccaaaa gttggcccag ggcttcccgg tatcaacagg gacaccagga
     2941 tttatttatt ctgcgaagtg atcttccgtc acaggtattt attcggcgca aagtgcgtcg
     3001 ggtgatgctg ccaacttagt cgactacagg tcactaatac catctaagta gttgattcat
     3061 agtgactgga tatgttgtgt tttacagtat tatgtagtct gttttttatg caaaatctaa
     3121 tttaatatat tgatatttat atcattttac gtttctcgtt cagctttctt gtacaaagtg
     3181 gtcctcgagg taccggatcc cgggtggcat ccctgtgacc cctccccagt gcctctcctg
     3241 gccctggaag ttgccactcc agtgcccacc agccttgtcc taataaaatt aagttgcatc
     3301 attttgtctg actaggtgtc cttctataat attatggggt ggaggggggt ggtatggagc
     3361 aaggggcaag ttgggaagac aacctgtagg gcctgcgggg tctattggga accaagctgg
     3421 agtgcagtgg cacaatcttg gctcactgca atctccgcct cctgggttca agcgattctc
     3481 ctgcctcagc ctcccgagtt gttgggattc caggcatgca tgaccaggct cagctaattt
     3541 ttgttttttt ggtagagacg gggtttcacc atattggcca ggctggtctc caactcctaa
     3601 tctcaggtga tctacccacc ttggcctccc aaattgctgg gattacaggc gtgaaccact
     3661 gctcccttcc ctgtccttct gattttaaaa taactatacc agcaggagga cgtccagaca
     3721 cagcataggc tacctggcca tgcccaaccg gtgggacatt tgagttgctt gcttggcact
     3781 gtcctctcat gcgttgggtc cactcagtag atgcctgttg aattgggtac gcggccagct
     3841 tggctgtgga atgtgtgtca gttagggtgt ggaaagtccc caggctcccc agcaggcaga
     3901 agtatgcaaa gcatgcatct caattagtca gcaaccaggt gtggaaagtc cccaggctcc
     3961 ccagcaggca gaagtatgca aagcatgcat ctcaattagt cagcaaccat agtcccgccc
     4021 ctaactccgc ccatcccgcc cctaactccg cccagttccg cccattctcc gccccatggc
     4081 tgactaattt tttttattta tgcagaggcc gaggccgcct cggcctctga gctattccag
     4141 aagtagtgag gaggcttttt tggaggccta ggcttttgca aaaagctcct cgaggaactg
     4201 aaaaaccaga aagttaattc cctatagtga gtcgtattaa attcgtaatc atgtcatagc
     4261 tgtttcctgt gtgaaattgt tatccgctca caattccaca caacatacga gccggaagca
     4321 taaagtgtaa agcctggggt gcctaatgag tgagctaact cacattaatt gcgttgcgct
     4381 cactgcccgc tttccagtcg ggaaacctgt cgtgccagct gcattaatga atcggccaac
     4441 gcgcggggag aggcggtttg cgtattgggc gctcttccgc ttcctcgctc actgactcgc
     4501 tgcgctcggt cgttcggctg cggcgagcgg tatcagctca ctcaaaggcg gtaatacggt
     4561 tatccacaga atcaggggat aacgcaggaa agaacatgtg agcaaaaggc cagcaaaagg
     4621 ccaggaaccg taaaaaggcc gcgttgctgg cgtttttcca taggctccgc ccccctgacg
     4681 agcatcacaa aaatcgacgc tcaagtcaga ggtggcgaaa cccgacagga ctataaagat
     4741 accaggcgtt tccccctgga agctccctcg tgcgctctcc tgttccgacc ctgccgctta
     4801 ccggatacct gtccgccttt ctcccttcgg gaagcgtggc gctttctcat agctcacgct
     4861 gtaggtatct cagttcggtg taggtcgttc gctccaagct gggctgtgtg cacgaacccc
     4921 ccgttcagcc cgaccgctgc gccttatccg gtaactatcg tcttgagtcc aacccggtaa
     4981 gacacgactt atcgccactg gcagcagcca ctggtaacag gattagcaga gcgaggtatg
     5041 taggcggtgc tacagagttc ttgaagtggt ggcctaacta cggctacact agaagaacag
     5101 tatttggtat ctgcgctctg ctgaagccag ttaccttcgg aaaaagagtt ggtagctctt
     5161 gatccggcaa acaaaccacc gctggtagcg gtggtttttt tgtttgcaag cagcagatta
     5221 cgcgcagaaa aaaaggatct caagaagatc ctttgatctt ttctacgggg tctgacgctc
     5281 agtggaacga aaactcacgt taagggattt tggtcatgag attatcaaaa aggatcttca
     5341 cctagatcct tttaaattaa aaatgaagtt ttaaatcaat ctaaagtata tatgagtaaa
     5401 cttggtctga cagttaccaa tgcttaatca gtgaggcacc tatctcagcg atctgtctat
     5461 ttcgttcatc catagttgcc tgactccccg tcgtgtagat aactacgata cgggagggct
     5521 taccatctgg ccccagtgct gcaatgatac cgcgagaccc acgctcaccg gctccagatt
     5581 tatcagcaat aaaccagcca gccggaaggg ccgagcgcag aagtggtcct gcaactttat
     5641 ccgcctccat ccagtctatt aattgttgcc gggaagctag agtaagtagt tcgccagtta
     5701 atagtttgcg caacgttgtt gccattgcta caggcatcgt ggtgtcacgc tcgtcgtttg
     5761 gtatggcttc attcagctcc ggttcccaac gatcaaggcg agttacatga tcccccatgt
     5821 tgtgcaaaaa agcggttagc tccttcggtc ctccgatcgt tgtcagaagt aagttggccg
     5881 cagtgttatc actcatggtt atggcagcac tgcataattc tcttactgtc atgccatccg
     5941 taagatgctt ttctgtgact ggtgagtact caaccaagtc attctgagaa tagtgtatgc
     6001 ggcgaccgag ttgctcttgc ccggcgtcaa tacgggataa taccgcgcca catagcagaa
     6061 ctttaaaagt gctcatcatt ggaaaacgtt cttcggggcg aaaactctca aggatcttac
     6121 cgctgttgag atccagttcg atgtaaccca ctcgtgcacc caactgatct tcagcatctt
     6181 ttactttcac cagcgtttct gggtgagcaa aaacaggaag gcaaaatgcc gcaaaaaagg
     6241 gaataagggc gacacggaaa tgttgaatac tcatactctt cctttttcaa tattattgaa
     6301 gcatttatca gggttattgt ctcatgagcg gatacatatt tgaatgtatt tagaaaaata
     6361 aacaaatagg ggttccgcgc acatttcccc gaaaagtgcc acctgnnnnn nnnnnnnnnn
     6421 nnnnnnnnnn nnnnnnnnnn nnnnnnnnnn nnnnnnnnnn nnnnnnnnnn nnnnnnnnnn
     6481 nnnnnnnnnn nnnnnnnnnn nnnnnnnnnn nnnnnnnnnn nnnnnnnnnc nnnnnnnnnn
     6541 nnnnnnnnnn nnnnnnnnnn nnnnnnnnnn nnnnnnnnnn nnnnnnnnnn nnnnnnnnnn
     6601 nnnnnnnnnn nnnnnnnnnn nannnnnnnn nnnnnnnnnn nnnnnnnnnn nnnnnnnnnn
     6661 nnnnnnnnnn ncctttgacg ttggagtcca cgttctttaa tagtggactc ttgttccaaa
     6721 ctggaacaac actcaaccct atctcggtct attcttttga tttataaggg attttgccga
     6781 tttcggccta ttggttaaaa aatgagctga tttaacaaaa atttaacgcg aattttaaca
     6841 aaatattaac gcttacaatt tccattcgcc attcaggctg cgcaactgtt gggaagggcg
     6901 atcggtgcgg gcctcttcgc tattacgcca g
//
