Features (pLannotate 1.2.2; 22 found; start..end, strand, type, name):
      4..158     -  CDS            lacZα (fragment): LacZα fragment of β-galactosidase; lacZ fragment
    318..697     +  enhancer       CMV enhancer: human cytomegalovirus immediate early enhancer
    699..898     +  promoter       CMV promoter: human cytomegalovirus (CMV) immediate early promoter
    934..954     +  CDS            3xFLAG (fragment): three tandem FLAG® epitope tags
    986..1110    +  protein_bind   attR1: mutant version of attR; recombination site for the Gateway® LR reaction LR Clonase™
   1346..1498    -  CDS            dpnD (fragment): DPND_STRPN - Protein predicted: Swiss-Prot protein existence level 4. From Streptococcus pneumoniae serotype 4 (strain ATCC BAA-334 / TIGR4).
   1542..1844    -  CDS            ccdB: CCDB_ECOLI - Also known as G, letB, letD. Experimental evidence at protein level: Swiss-Prot protein existence level 1. Toxic component of a type II toxin-antitoxin (TA) system, functioning in plasmid maintainence. Responsible for the post- segregational killing (PSK) of plasmid-free cells, also referred to as a plasmid addiction system. Half-life of over 2 hours. Cell killing by CcdB is accompanied by filamentation, defects in chromosome and plasmid segregation, defects in cell division, formation of anucleate cells, decreased DNA synthesis and plasmid loss. Interferes with the activity of DN
   1849..2007    -  CDS            ccdA (fragment): CCDA_ECO57 - Also known as H, letA. Experimental evidence at protein level: Swiss-Prot protein existence level 1. Antitoxin component of a type II toxin-antitoxin (TA) system which inhibits the post-segregational killing (PSK) of plasmid-free cells, also referred to as a plasmid addiction system. Binds to and blocks the activity of CcdB; will also remove bound CcdB protein from the CcdB-GyrA complex by forming a CcdA-CcdB complex, a process termed rejuvenation. Functions as a transcriptional corepressor for the ccdAB operon, repression also requires CcdB (By similarity). From Escherichia coli
   2189..2848    -  CDS            CmR: chloramphenicol acetyltransferase; cat; confers resistance to chloramphenicol
   2849..2951    -  promoter       cat promoter: promoter of the E. coli cat gene encoding chloramphenicol acetyltransferase
   3129..3253    -  protein_bind   attR2: mutant version of attR; recombination site for the Gateway® LR reaction LR Clonase™
   3273..3895    +  polyA_signal   hGH poly(A) signal: human growth hormone polyadenylation signal
   3924..4253    +  promoter       SV40 promoter: SV40 enhancer and early promoter
   4292..4310    -  promoter       T7 promoter: promoter for bacteriophage T7 RNA polymerase
   4348..4364    -  protein_bind   lac operator: The lac repressor binds to the lac operator to inhibit transcription in E. coli. This inhibition can be relieved by adding lactose or isopropyl-β-D-thiogalactopyranoside (IPTG). lac repressor encoded by lacI
   4372..4402    -  promoter       lac promoter: promoter for the E. coli lac operon
   4417..4438    -  protein_bind   CAP binding site: CAP binding activates transcription in the presence of cAMP. E. coli catabolite activator protein
   4451..4543    -  CDS            lacI (fragment): lac repressor; lacI; The lac repressor binds to the lac operator to inhibit transcription in E. coli. This inhibition can be relieved by adding lactose or isopropyl-β-D-thiogalactopyranoside (IPTG).
   4726..5314    -  rep_origin     ori: high-copy-number ColE1/pMB1/pBR322/pUC origin of replication
   5485..6345    -  CDS            AmpR: β-lactamase; bla; confers resistance to ampicillin, carbenicillin, and related antibiotics
   6346..6450    -  promoter       AmpR promoter: bla
   6477..6905    +  rep_origin     f1 ori (sequence partly withheld): f1 bacteriophage origin of replication; arrow indicates direction of (+) strand synthesis
>Addgene plasmid #18700 | pEZYflag | depositor full sequence | sequence record 8526 | Author sequence
CCATTCGCCATTCAGGCTGCGCAACTGTTGGGAAGGGCGATCGGTGCGGGCCTCTTCGCTATTACGCCAG
CTGGCGAAAGGGGGATGTGCTGCAAGGCGATTAAGTTGGGTAACGCCAGGGTTTTCCCAGTCACGACGTT
GTAAAACGACGGCCAGTGCCAAGCTGATCTATACATTGAATCAATATTGGCAATTAGCCATATTAGTCAT
TGGTTATATAGCATAAATCAATATTGGCTATTGGCCATTGCATACGTTGTATCTATATCATAATATGTAC
ATTTATATTGGCTCATGTCCAATATGACCGCCATGTTGACATTGATTATTGACTAGTTATTAATAGTAAT
CAATTACGGGGTCATTAGTTCATAGCCCATATATGGAGTTCCGCGTTACATAACTTACGGTAAATGGCCC
GCCTGGCTGACCGCCCAACGACCCCCGCCCATTGACGTCAATAATGACGTATGTTCCCATAGTAACGCCA
ATAGGGACTTTCCATTGACGTCAATGGGTGGAGTATTTACGGTAAACTGCCCACTTGGCAGTACATCAAG
TGTATCATATGCCAAGTCCGCCCCCTATTGACGTCAATGACGGTAAATGGCCCGCCTGGCATTATGCCCA
GTACATGACCTTACGGGACTTTCCTACTTGGCAGTACATCTACGTATTAGTCATCGCTATTACCATGGTG
ATGCGGTTTTGGCAGTACACCAATGGGCGTGGATAGCGGTTTGACTCACGGGGATTTCCAAGTCTCCACC
CCATTGACGTCAATGGGAGTTTGTTTTGGCACCAAAATCAACGGGACTTTCCAAAATGTCGTAATAACCC
CGCCCCGTTGACGCAAATGGGCGGTAGGCGTGTACGGTGGGAGGTCTATATAAGCAGAGCTCGTTTAGTG
AACCGTCAGAATTGATCTACCATGGACTACAAAGACGATGACGACAAGCTTGCGGCCGCCATGCAATTGA
TTAATACAAGTTTGTACAAAAAAGCTGAACGAGAAACGTAAAATGATATAAATATCAATATATTAAATTA
GATTTTGCATAAAAAACAGACTACATAATACTGTAAAACACAACATATCCAGTCACTATGAATCAACTAC
TTAGATGGTATTAGTGACCTGTAGTCGACCGACAGCCTTCCAAATGTTCTTCGGGTGATGCTGCCAACTT
AGTCGACCGACAGCCTTCCAAATGTTCTTCTCAAACGGAATCGTCGTATCCAGCCTACTCGCTATTGTCC
TCAATGCCGTATTAAATCATAAAAAGAAATAAGAAAAAGAGGTGCGAGCCTCTTTTTTGTGTGACAAAAT
AAAAACATCTACCTATTCATATACGCTAGTGTCATAGTCCTGAAAATCATCTGCATCAAGAACAATTTCA
CAACTCTTATACTTTTCTCTTACAAGTCGTTCGGCTTCATCTGGATTTTCAGCCTCTATACTTACTAAAC
GTGATAAAGTTTCTGTAATTTCTACTGTATCGACCTGCAGACTGGCTGTGTATAAGGGAGCCTGACATTT
ATATTCCCCAGAACATCAGGTTAATGGCGTTTTTGATGTCATTTTCGCGGTGGCTGAGATCAGCCACTTC
TTCCCCGATAACGGAGACCGGCACACTGGCCATATCGGTGGTCATCATGCGCCAGCTTTCATCCCCGATA
TGCACCACCGGGTAAAGTTCACGGGAGACTTTATCTGACAGCAGACGTGCACTGGCCAGGGGGATCACCA
TCCGTCGCCCGGGCGTGTCAATAATATCACTCTGTACATCCACAAACAGACGATAACGGCTCTCTCTTTT
ATAGGTGTAAACCTTAAACTGCATTTCACCAGCCCCTGTTCTCGTCAGCAAAAGAGCCGTTCATTTCAAT
AAACCGGGCGACCTCAGCCATCCCTTCCTGATTTTCCGCTTTCCAGCGTTCGGCACGCAGACGACGGGCT
TCATTCTGCATGGTTGTGCTTACCAGACCGGAGATATTGACATCATATATGCCTTGAGCAACTGATAGCT
GTCGCTGTCAACTGTCACTGTAATACGCTGCTTCATAGCATACCTCTTTTTGACATACTTCGGGTATACA
TATCAGTATATATTCTTATACCGCAAAAATCAGCGCGCAAATACGCATACTGTTATCTGGCTTTTAGTAA
GCCGGATCCACGCGGCGTTTACGCCCCGCCCTGCCACTCATCGCAGTACTGTTGTAATTCATTAAGCATT
CTGCCGACATGGAAGCCATCACAGACGGCATGATGAACCTGAATCGCCAGCGGCATCAGCACCTTGTCGC
CTTGCGTATAATATTTGCCCATGGTGAAAACGGGGGCGAAGAAGTTGTCCATATTGGCCACGTTTAAATC
AAAACTGGTGAAACTCACCCAGGGATTGGCTGAGACGAAAAACATATTCTCAATAAACCCTTTAGGGAAA
TAGGCCAGGTTTTCACCGTAACACGCCACATCTTGCGAATATATGTGTAGAAACTGCCGGAAATCGTCGT
GGTATTCACTCCAGAGCGATGAAAACGTTTCAGTTTGCTCATGGAAAACGGTGTAACAAGGGTGAACACT
ATCCCATATCACCAGCTCACCGTCTTTCATTGCCATACGGAATTCCGGATGAGCATTCATCAGGCGGGCA
AGAATGTGAATAAAGGCCGGATAAAACTTGTGCTTATTTTTCTTTACGGTCTTTAAAAAGGCCGTAATAT
CCAGCTGAACGGTCTGGTTATAGGTACATTGAGCAACTGACTGAAATGCCTCAAAATGTTCTTTACGATG
CCATTGGGATATATCAACGGTGGTATATCCAGTGATTTTTTTCTCCATTTTAGCTTCCTTAGCTCCTGAA
AATCTCGATAACTCAAAAAATACGCCCGGTAGTGATCTTATTTCATTATGGTGAAAGTTGGAACCTCTTA
CGTGCCGATCAACGTCTCATTTTCGCCAAAAGTTGGCCCAGGGCTTCCCGGTATCAACAGGGACACCAGG
ATTTATTTATTCTGCGAAGTGATCTTCCGTCACAGGTATTTATTCGGCGCAAAGTGCGTCGGGTGATGCT
GCCAACTTAGTCGACTACAGGTCACTAATACCATCTAAGTAGTTGATTCATAGTGACTGGATATGTTGTG
TTTTACAGTATTATGTAGTCTGTTTTTTATGCAAAATCTAATTTAATATATTGATATTTATATCATTTTA
CGTTTCTCGTTCAGCTTTCTTGTACAAAGTGGTCCTCGAGGTACCGGATCCCGGGTGGCATCCCTGTGAC
CCCTCCCCAGTGCCTCTCCTGGCCCTGGAAGTTGCCACTCCAGTGCCCACCAGCCTTGTCCTAATAAAAT
TAAGTTGCATCATTTTGTCTGACTAGGTGTCCTTCTATAATATTATGGGGTGGAGGGGGGTGGTATGGAG
CAAGGGGCAAGTTGGGAAGACAACCTGTAGGGCCTGCGGGGTCTATTGGGAACCAAGCTGGAGTGCAGTG
GCACAATCTTGGCTCACTGCAATCTCCGCCTCCTGGGTTCAAGCGATTCTCCTGCCTCAGCCTCCCGAGT
TGTTGGGATTCCAGGCATGCATGACCAGGCTCAGCTAATTTTTGTTTTTTTGGTAGAGACGGGGTTTCAC
CATATTGGCCAGGCTGGTCTCCAACTCCTAATCTCAGGTGATCTACCCACCTTGGCCTCCCAAATTGCTG
GGATTACAGGCGTGAACCACTGCTCCCTTCCCTGTCCTTCTGATTTTAAAATAACTATACCAGCAGGAGG
ACGTCCAGACACAGCATAGGCTACCTGGCCATGCCCAACCGGTGGGACATTTGAGTTGCTTGCTTGGCAC
TGTCCTCTCATGCGTTGGGTCCACTCAGTAGATGCCTGTTGAATTGGGTACGCGGCCAGCTTGGCTGTGG
AATGTGTGTCAGTTAGGGTGTGGAAAGTCCCCAGGCTCCCCAGCAGGCAGAAGTATGCAAAGCATGCATC
TCAATTAGTCAGCAACCAGGTGTGGAAAGTCCCCAGGCTCCCCAGCAGGCAGAAGTATGCAAAGCATGCA
TCTCAATTAGTCAGCAACCATAGTCCCGCCCCTAACTCCGCCCATCCCGCCCCTAACTCCGCCCAGTTCC
GCCCATTCTCCGCCCCATGGCTGACTAATTTTTTTTATTTATGCAGAGGCCGAGGCCGCCTCGGCCTCTG
AGCTATTCCAGAAGTAGTGAGGAGGCTTTTTTGGAGGCCTAGGCTTTTGCAAAAAGCTCCTCGAGGAACT
GAAAAACCAGAAAGTTAATTCCCTATAGTGAGTCGTATTAAATTCGTAATCATGTCATAGCTGTTTCCTG
TGTGAAATTGTTATCCGCTCACAATTCCACACAACATACGAGCCGGAAGCATAAAGTGTAAAGCCTGGGG
TGCCTAATGAGTGAGCTAACTCACATTAATTGCGTTGCGCTCACTGCCCGCTTTCCAGTCGGGAAACCTG
TCGTGCCAGCTGCATTAATGAATCGGCCAACGCGCGGGGAGAGGCGGTTTGCGTATTGGGCGCTCTTCCG
CTTCCTCGCTCACTGACTCGCTGCGCTCGGTCGTTCGGCTGCGGCGAGCGGTATCAGCTCACTCAAAGGC
GGTAATACGGTTATCCACAGAATCAGGGGATAACGCAGGAAAGAACATGTGAGCAAAAGGCCAGCAAAAG
GCCAGGAACCGTAAAAAGGCCGCGTTGCTGGCGTTTTTCCATAGGCTCCGCCCCCCTGACGAGCATCACA
AAAATCGACGCTCAAGTCAGAGGTGGCGAAACCCGACAGGACTATAAAGATACCAGGCGTTTCCCCCTGG
AAGCTCCCTCGTGCGCTCTCCTGTTCCGACCCTGCCGCTTACCGGATACCTGTCCGCCTTTCTCCCTTCG
GGAAGCGTGGCGCTTTCTCATAGCTCACGCTGTAGGTATCTCAGTTCGGTGTAGGTCGTTCGCTCCAAGC
TGGGCTGTGTGCACGAACCCCCCGTTCAGCCCGACCGCTGCGCCTTATCCGGTAACTATCGTCTTGAGTC
CAACCCGGTAAGACACGACTTATCGCCACTGGCAGCAGCCACTGGTAACAGGATTAGCAGAGCGAGGTAT
GTAGGCGGTGCTACAGAGTTCTTGAAGTGGTGGCCTAACTACGGCTACACTAGAAGAACAGTATTTGGTA
TCTGCGCTCTGCTGAAGCCAGTTACCTTCGGAAAAAGAGTTGGTAGCTCTTGATCCGGCAAACAAACCAC
CGCTGGTAGCGGTGGTTTTTTTGTTTGCAAGCAGCAGATTACGCGCAGAAAAAAAGGATCTCAAGAAGAT
CCTTTGATCTTTTCTACGGGGTCTGACGCTCAGTGGAACGAAAACTCACGTTAAGGGATTTTGGTCATGA
GATTATCAAAAAGGATCTTCACCTAGATCCTTTTAAATTAAAAATGAAGTTTTAAATCAATCTAAAGTAT
ATATGAGTAAACTTGGTCTGACAGTTACCAATGCTTAATCAGTGAGGCACCTATCTCAGCGATCTGTCTA
TTTCGTTCATCCATAGTTGCCTGACTCCCCGTCGTGTAGATAACTACGATACGGGAGGGCTTACCATCTG
GCCCCAGTGCTGCAATGATACCGCGAGACCCACGCTCACCGGCTCCAGATTTATCAGCAATAAACCAGCC
AGCCGGAAGGGCCGAGCGCAGAAGTGGTCCTGCAACTTTATCCGCCTCCATCCAGTCTATTAATTGTTGC
CGGGAAGCTAGAGTAAGTAGTTCGCCAGTTAATAGTTTGCGCAACGTTGTTGCCATTGCTACAGGCATCG
TGGTGTCACGCTCGTCGTTTGGTATGGCTTCATTCAGCTCCGGTTCCCAACGATCAAGGCGAGTTACATG
ATCCCCCATGTTGTGCAAAAAAGCGGTTAGCTCCTTCGGTCCTCCGATCGTTGTCAGAAGTAAGTTGGCC
GCAGTGTTATCACTCATGGTTATGGCAGCACTGCATAATTCTCTTACTGTCATGCCATCCGTAAGATGCT
TTTCTGTGACTGGTGAGTACTCAACCAAGTCATTCTGAGAATAGTGTATGCGGCGACCGAGTTGCTCTTG
CCCGGCGTCAATACGGGATAATACCGCGCCACATAGCAGAACTTTAAAAGTGCTCATCATTGGAAAACGT
TCTTCGGGGCGAAAACTCTCAAGGATCTTACCGCTGTTGAGATCCAGTTCGATGTAACCCACTCGTGCAC
CCAACTGATCTTCAGCATCTTTTACTTTCACCAGCGTTTCTGGGTGAGCAAAAACAGGAAGGCAAAATGC
CGCAAAAAAGGGAATAAGGGCGACACGGAAATGTTGAATACTCATACTCTTCCTTTTTCAATATTATTGA
AGCATTTATCAGGGTTATTGTCTCATGAGCGGATACATATTTGAATGTATTTAGAAAAATAAACAAATAG
GGGTTCCGCGCACATTTCCCCGAAAAGTGCCACCTG
[124 nt withheld, positions 6477-6600]
C
[91 nt withheld, positions 6602-6692]
A
[49 nt withheld, positions 6694-6742]
CCTTTGACGTTGGAGTCCACGTTCTTTAATAGTGGACTCTTGTTCCAAACTGGAACAACACTCAACCCTA
TCTCGGTCTATTCTTTTGATTTATAAGGGATTTTGCCGATTTCGGCCTATTGGTTAAAAAATGAGCTGAT
TTAACAAAAATTTAACGCGAATTTTAACAAAATATTAACGCTTACAATTT
