>Addgene plasmid #18700 | pEZYflag | addgene partial sequence | sequence record 24572 | CMV-F 5'-CGCAAATGGGCGGTAGGCGTG-3'
CGGGGNGCNTTAGCGAGCTCGGTTNGTGAACCGTCAGAATTGATCTACCATGGACTACAAAGACGATGAC
GACAAGCTTGCGGCCGCCATGCAATTGATTAATACAAGTTTGTACAAAAAAGCTGAACGAGAAACGTAAA
ATGATATAAATATCAATATATTAAATTAGATTTTGCATAAAAAACAGACTACATAATACTGTAAAACACA
ACATATCCAGTCACTATGAATCAACTACTTAGATGGTATTAGTGACCTGTAGTCGACCGACAGCCTTCCA
AATGTTCTTCGGGTGATGCTGCCAACTTAGTCGACCGACAGCCTTCCAAATGTTCTTCTCAAACGGAATC
GTCGTATCCAGCCTACTCGCTATTGTCCTCAATGCCGTATTAAATCATAAAAAGAAATAAGAAAAAGAGG
TGCGAGCCTCTTTTTTGTGTGACAAAATAAAAACATCTACCTATTCATATACGCTAGTGTCATAGTCCTG
AAAATCATCTGCATCAAGAACAATTTCACAACTCTTATACTTTTCTCTTACAAGTCGTTCGGCTTCATCT
GGATTTTCAGCCTCTATACTTACTAAACGTGATAAAGTTTCTGTAATTTCTACTGTATCGACCTGCAGAC
TGGCTGTGTATAAGGGAGCCTGACATTTATATTCCCCAGAACATCAGGTTAATGGCGTTTTTGATGTCAT
TTTCGCGGTGGCTGAGATCAGCCACTTCTTCCCCGATAACGGAGACCGGCACACTGGCCATATCGGGGGT
CATCATGCGCC
