>Addgene plasmid #18700 | pEZYflag | addgene partial sequence | sequence record 59845 | CAT_int 5'-tcccaatggcatcgtaaag-3'
ATGTACCTATAACCAGACCGTTCAGCTGGATATTACGGCCTTTTTAAAGACCGTAAAGAAAAATAAGCAC
AAGTTTTATCCGGCCTTTATTCACATTCTTGCCCGCCTGATGAATGCTCATCCGGAATTCCGTATGGCAA
TGAAAGACGGTGAGCTGGTGATATGGGATAGTGTTCACCCTTGTTACACCGTTTTCCATGAGCAAACTGA
AACGTTTTCATCGCTCTGGAGTGAATACCACGACGATTTCCGGCAGTTTCTACACATATATTCGCAAGAT
GTGGCGTGTTACGGTGAAAACCTGGCCTATTTCCCTAAAGGGTTTATTGAGAATATGTTTTTCGTCTCAG
CCAATCCCTGGGTGAGTTTCACCAGTTTTGATTTAAACGTGGCCAATATGGACAACTTCTTCGCCCCCGT
TTTCACCATGGGCAAATATTATACGCAAGGCGACAAGGTGCTGATGCCGCTGGCGATTCAGGTTCATCAT
GCCGTTTGTGATGGCTTCCATGTCGGCAGAATGCTTAATGAATTACAACAGTACTGCGATGAGTGGCAGG
GGGGGCGTAAACGCCGCGTGGATCCGGCTTACTAAAAGCCAGATAACAGTATGCGTATTTGCGCGCTGAT
TTTTGCGGTATAAGAATATATACTGATATGTATACCCGAAGTATGTCAAAAAGAGGTATGCTATGAAGCA
GCGTATTACAGTGACAGTTGACAGCGACAGCTATCAGTTGCTCAAGGCATATATGATGTCAATATCTCCG
GTCTGGTAAGCACAACCATGCAGAATGAAGCCCGTCGTCTGCGTGCCGAACGCTGGAAAGCGGAAAA
